Addgene plasmid #141266: pDONR223 SARS-CoV-2 NSP13
Purpose: Gateway-compatible Entry vector, with insert of NSP13 gene's CDS from SARS-CoV-2 isolate Wuhan-Hu-1
Depositing lab: Fritz Roth. Depositing organization: Sinai Health System. Publication: A Comprehensive, Flexible Collection of SARS-CoV-2 Coding Regions. Kim DK, Knapp JJ, Kuang D, Chawla A, Cassonnet P, Lee H, Sheykhkarimli D, Samavarchi-Tehrani P, Abdouni H, Rayhan A, Li R, Pogoutse O, Coyaud E, van der Werf S, Demeret C, Gingras AC, Taipale M, Raught B, Jacob Y, Roth FP. G3 (Bethesda). 2020 Aug 6. pii: g3.120.401554. doi: 10.1534/g3.120.401554. PubMed 32763951.
Backbone
  Vector backbone: pDONR223
  Backbone manufacturer: Rual et al, Genome Res. 14:2128-2135, 2004.
  Backbone size w/o insert (bp): 5005
  Vector type: Gateway-compatible Entry vector
Growth in bacteria
  Bacterial resistance: Spectinomycin, 50 μg/mL
  Growth temperature: 37°C
  Growth strain: DH5alpha
  Copy number: Unknown
Gene/Insert
  Gene/Insert name: NSP13 (alt names: Heli; Gene ID 43740578)
  Species: SARS-CoV-2 isolate Wuhan-Hu-1
  Insert size (bp): 1809
  Mutation: Many synonymous changes due to codon optimization
  Entrez Gene: ORF1ab (a.k.a. GU280_gp01)
  Cloning method: Gateway Cloning
  Sequencing primers: 5′ M13F; 3′ M13R
Resource information
  A portion of this plasmid was derived from a plasmid made by: Synthesized from GenScript
Terms and licenses: Academic/Nonprofit Terms; Industry Terms
How to cite: pDONR223 SARS-CoV-2 NSP13 was a gift from Fritz Roth (Addgene plasmid # 141266 ; http://n2t.net/addgene:141266 ; RRID:Addgene_141266)
