[The description below was written by a language model from this plasmid's Addgene catalogue record and pLannotate feature annotations shown in this document.]
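Description:
pDONR223 SARS-CoV-2 NSP13 is a Gateway-compatible entry clone built on the pDONR223 backbone, carrying the coding sequence of non-structural protein 13 (the helicase, a mature product of the ORF1ab polyprotein) from SARS-CoV-2 isolate Wuhan-Hu-1. The insert, recorded as 1809 bp, was made by gene synthesis and codon-optimized, so it differs from the viral sequence by many synonymous changes. The plasmid is maintained in E. coli through a high-copy ColE1/pUC-type origin and is selected with spectinomycin via the aadA (SmR) aminoglycoside adenylyltransferase gene. That gene appears to be driven by a fragment of the class 1 integron Pc promoter, with a small gentamicin-resistance remnant lying between them.

In the sequenced 4,599-nt record, the NSP13 open reading frame lies on the reverse strand between two attL recombination sites. The annotation software labels these attL2 and attL3, and it matches the insert to the homologous SARS-CoV replicase polyprotein; the 2'-O-methyltransferase text attached to that match describes the polyprotein entry in general, not this helicase segment. The attL sites allow an LR Clonase reaction to move the ORF into any attR-containing destination vector. The entry clone has no eukaryotic promoter, tags or reporters, so expression context is supplied by the chosen destination vector. A T7 promoter sits outside one attL site, rrnB T1 and T2 terminators insulate the cassette from read-through transcription, and short lacZα and lacI fragments are backbone remnants. The record does not say whether the ORF retains a stop codon. The plasmid belongs to a collection of SARS-CoV-2 coding regions intended as a flexible source for building expression constructs.
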