Features (pLannotate 1.2.2; 12 found; start..end, strand, type, name):
     89..107     +  promoter       T7 promoter: promoter for bacteriophage T7 RNA polymerase
    125..224     +  protein_bind   attL2: mutant version of attL; recombination site for the Gateway® LR reaction LR Clonase™
    229..2031    -  CDS            rep (fragment): R1AB_SARS - Experimental evidence at protein level: Swiss-Prot protein existence level 1. [2'-O-methyltransferase]: Methyltransferase that mediates mRNA cap 2'-O-ribose methylation to the 5'-cap structure of viral mRNAs. N7-methyl guanosine cap is a prerequisite for binding of nsp16. Therefore plays an essential role in viral mRNAs cap methylation which is essential to evade immune system. From Severe acute respiratory syndrome coronavirus (SARS-CoV).
   2037..2132    -  protein_bind   attL3: mutant version of attL; recombination site for the Gateway® LR reaction LR Clonase™
   2149..2185    +  CDS            lacZα (fragment): LacZα fragment of β-galactosidase; lacZ fragment
   2232..2275    -  terminator     rrnB T1 terminator: Escherichia coli rrnB; transcription terminator T1 from the E. coli rrnB gene
   2407..2434    +  terminator     rrnB T2 terminator: transcription terminator T2 from the E. coli rrnB gene
   2489..2581    -  CDS            lacI (fragment): lac repressor; lacI; The lac repressor binds to the lac operator to inhibit transcription in E. coli. This inhibition can be relieved by adding lactose or isopropyl-β-D-thiogalactopyranoside (IPTG).
   2764..3352    -  rep_origin     ori: high-copy-number ColE1/pMB1/pBR322/pUC origin of replication
   3445..4236    -  CDS            SmR: aminoglycoside adenylyltransferase (Murphy, 1985); aadA; confers resistance to spectinomycin and streptomycin
   4243..4299    -  CDS            GmR (fragment): gentamycin acetyltransferase; aacC1; confers resistance to gentamycin
   4475..4498    -  promoter       Pc promoter (fragment): intI1 (promoter lies within the coding sequence); class 1 integron promoter
>Addgene plasmid #141266 | pDONR223 SARS-CoV-2 NSP13 | addgene full sequence | sequence record 288085 | Addgene NGS Result
GCATGATGATATATTTTTATCTTGTGCAATGTAACATCAGAGATTTTGAGACACGGGCCAGAGCTGCCAG
GAAACAGCTATGACCATGTAATACGACTCACTATAGGGGATATCAGCTGGATGGCAAATAATGATTTTAT
TTTGACTGATAGTGACCTGTTCGTTGCAACAAATTGATAAGCAATGCTTTCTTATAATGCCAACTTTGTA
CAAGAAAGTTGGGTATTACTGCAGGGTAGCCACGTTCCTGCGGGGGATCTCCAGGGAGGTGAACTGCAGC
TTGTCGTACAGGTCTCTGTCGCTCATGATGCACAGGATTCCCACTTTAGCTCTGGTGATGGCCACGTTGA
ACCTGTTCACGTTGCAGCTGTGGGCGGTCTCGGTGGTCTGGGTGAAGATCACGTAGTCGTATTCAGAGCC
CTGAGAGGAGTCCACGGTCTGGGTAGGCAGACCCAGGATCTTGGAAGCCACGGCGTTCTGAGAGTTGTAA
GGGGAGATGAACACGGCCTTTCTCCAGGCGGGGTTCCTGGTCAGGAACTCGCGCACCACACCGATCTGGG
GCCTGTTGATGGCGCTAGACACGTCGTGGGTGATCACTCCCTTGTAGAACATCTTGAAGCACTGGGCGCT
CTTGTCCTTGTGGGCCTTCAGCTTGTTGTCGTACACCAGAGCAGACACGGTGTCCACGATTTCAGCAGGG
CAGCGGCGGCAGGTACCCAGGAACATGTCTGGACCGATGGTCTTCATCAGGCGGCACACGCTGTTGAAGT
ATTCTGGCTCCAGGGTGCCCTTGGTCAGCAGGGTACGAGGAGCAGGCAGCTGAGCTGGGTCACCGATGTA
CACGTAGTGCTTAGCCCTCAGTCTAGCGTTCACCACAGACAGGTCGTAGTTGGTGGCCATGCTGATCTCG
TCGAACACCACGATGTCAGCGGTGGTTTCAGGCAGGGCGTTCACGGTGCAGAACACGTACTGCTCCAGGG
TAGAGTTCACCTTGAACTTGTCGAAGCATTCCACACGAGCTCTGGCTGGGATGATGCGGGAGCACTTGTC
GATAGGCAGGTACTTCAGAGCCTTCTCGCACAGAGCATCCACAGCAGCGTGAGAACAAGCAGTGTACACG
ATACGGGCAGAGGGGTAGTACAGAGCCAGACCGATGGCGAAGTGAGACTTGCCGGTACCTGGAGGTCCCT
GCAGGGTGGAGTACTTCTGCATGCCCACTTTCTGGTAGTTGGCCACGTTGGAGCTGAACTCGTCGGAGAT
GTTCAGGGTTGGGTACAGTCCGGTGATGCGCACGTAGTGTTCCTGAGGCACCAGGGTGGGAGCAGACAGT
GGCATCACGGTGTGGGAGGTCAGCACGAAGTAGTCACCCACGTTCAGCTTGTAGGTGGTGGTTCCTCTGT
ACACCACGGCGTCACCGTAGTCTCCCTTTTCGAAGGTGTACTCTCCGATCTGCACCTTGCTGTTCTTGGT
CACCCTGTATCCGGTGAACACGTAGTTACGGTTCAGGGGTGGTCTTGGCTTGCCCACTTCCCAAGACAGG
TGCAGTTCGCGGTCAGACAGCACCTCACGCACGGTAGCGATACCGTAAGACAGCTTGAAGGTTTCCTCGG
TGGCCTTCAGGGTCTCAGCGGCGAACAGCTTCAGCCTTTCGGTGCAGGTGTTAGCCAGGATGTAGTCTCC
GGCGTTGGTCCAGTCGCAGGTAGCGATGGCGTTGAAGTCGGTCACGTTGTCGGAGCCCACGCAGGTGTTC
TTGTACAGTCCGAACACCTGGCCGTTAGCGCACAGTGGGAAGCTGATAGGGGGCTTGTGGGACTTGCAGT
AGTAGCTCATTCCGCCCAGGTACAGCTGGGTCACGTCAGTCACGTCACAACCAGGAGCGTTGCACACGTA
TGGGTTCACGGACAGCACCAGCTTGTGGGAGGTGCTGATCACGTGGTCGTAGCAGCACTTGCAGCACAGG
AAAGGCCTGCGGATGCAAGCTCCACATCTCAGGCTGGTCTGAGAGTTGCACAGCACGCAAGCGCCCACGG
CCATGCCAACTTTTTTGTACAAAGTTGGCATTATAAAAAAGCATTGCTCATCAATTTGTTGCAACGAACA
GGTCACTATCAGTCAAAATAAAATCATTATTTGGGGCCCGAGCTTAAGACTGGCCGTCGTTTTACAACGT
CGTGACTGGGAAAACATCCATGCTAGCGTTAACGCGAGAGTAGGGAACTGCCAGGCATCAAATAAAACGA
AAGGCTCAGTCGGAAGACTGGGCCTTTCGTTTTATCTGTTGTTTGTCGGTGAACGCTCTCCTGAGTAGGA
CAAATCCGCCGGGAGCGGATTTGAACGTTGTGAAGCAACGGCCCGGAGGGTGGCGGGCAGGACGCCCGCC
ATAAACTGCCAGGCATCAAACTAAGCAGAAGGCCATCCTGACGGATGGCCTTTTTGCGTTTCTACAAACT
CTTCCTGGCTAGCGGTACGCGTATTAATTGCGTTGCGCTCACTGCCCGCTTTCCAGTCGGGAAACCTGTC
GTGCCAGCTGCATTAATGAATCGGCCAACGCGCGGGGAGAGGCGGTTTGCGTATTGGGCGCTCTTCCGCT
TCCTCGCTCACTGACTCGCTGCGCTCGGTCGTTCGGCTGCGGCGAGCGGTATCAGCTCACTCAAAGGCGG
TAATACGGTTATCCACAGAATCAGGGGATAACGCAGGAAAGAACATGTGAGCAAAAGGCCAGCAAAAGGC
CAGGAACCGTAAAAAGGCCGCGTTGCTGGCGTTTTTCCATAGGCTCCGCCCCCCTGACGAGCATCACAAA
AATCGACGCTCAAGTCAGAGGTGGCGAAACCCGACAGGACTATAAAGATACCAGGCGTTTCCCCCTGGAA
GCTCCCTCGTGCGCTCTCCTGTTCCGACCCTGCCGCTTACCGGATACCTGTCCGCCTTTCTCCCTTCGGG
AAGCGTGGCGCTTTCTCATAGCTCACGCTGTAGGTATCTCAGTTCGGTGTAGGTCGTTCGCTCCAAGCTG
GGCTGTGTGCACGAACCCCCCGTTCAGCCCGACCGCTGCGCCTTATCCGGTAACTATCGTCTTGAGTCCA
ACCCGGTAAGACACGACTTATCGCCACTGGCAGCAGCCACTGGTAACAGGATTAGCAGAGCGAGGTATGT
AGGCGGTGCTACAGAGTTCTTGAAGTGGTGGCCTAACTACGGCTACACTAGAAGAACAGTATTTGGTATC
TGCGCTCTGCTGAAGCCAGTTACCTTCGGAAAAAGAGTTGGTAGCTCTTGATCCGGCAAACAAACCACCG
CTGGTAGCGGTGGTTTTTTTGTTTGCAAGCAGCAGATTACGCGCAGAAAAAAAGGATCTCAAGAAGATCC
TTTGATCTTTTCTACGGGGTCTGACGCTCAGTGGAACGACGCGTAACTCACGTTAAGGGATTTTGGTCAT
GGGTGGCTCGAGGGTTATTTGCCGACTACCTTGGTGATCTCGCCTTTCACGTAGTGGACAAATTCTTCCA
ACTGATCTGCGCGCGAGGCCAAGCGATCTTCTTCTTGTCCAAGATAAGCCTGTCTAGCTTCAAGTATGAC
GGGCTGATACTGGGCCGGCAGGCGCTCCATTGCCCAGTCGGCAGCGACATCCTTCGGCGCGATTTTGCCG
GTTACTGCGCTGTACCAAATGCGGGACAACGTAAGCACTACATTTCGCTCATCGCCAGCCCAGTCGGGCG
GCGAGTTCCATAGCGTTAAGGTTTCATTTAGCGCCTCAAATAGATCCTGTTCAGGAACCGGATCAAAGAG
TTCCTCCGCCGCTGGACCTACCAAGGCAACGCTATGTTCTCTTGCTTTTGTCAGCAAGATAGCCAGATCA
ATGTCGATCGTGGCTGGCTCGAAGATACCTGCAAGAATGTCATTGCGCTGCCATTCTCCAAATTGCAGTT
CGCGCTTAGCTGGATAACGCCACGGAATGATGTCGTCGTGCACAACAATGGTGACTTCTACAGCGCGGAG
AATCTCGCTCTCTCCAGGGGAAGCCGAAGTTTCCAAAAGGTCGTTGATCAAAGCTCGCCGCGTTGTTTCA
TCAAGCCTTACGGTCACCGTAACCAGCAAATCAATATCACTGTGTGGCTTCAGGCCGCCATCCACTGCGG
AGCCGTACAAATGTACGGCCAGCAACGTCGGTTCGAGATGGCGCTCGATGACGCCAACTACCTCTGATAG
TTGAGTCGATACTTCGGCGATCACCGCTTCCCTCATAATGTTTAACTTTGTTTTAGGGCGACTGCCCTGC
TGCGTAACATCGTTGCTGCTCCATAACATCAAACATCGACCCACGGCGTAACGCGCTTGCTGCTTGGATG
CCCGAGGCATAGACTGTACCCCAAAAAAACAGTCATAACAAGCCATGAAAACCGCCACTGCGCCGTTACC
ACCGCTGCGTTCGGTCAAGGTTCTGGACCAGTTGCGTGAGCGCATACGCTACTTGCATTACAGCTTACGA
ACCGAACAGGCTTATGTCCACTGGGTTCGTGCCTTCATCCGTTTCCACGGTGTGCGTCACCCGGCAACCT
TGGGTAGCAGCGAAGTCGAGGCATTTCTGTCCTGGCTGGTCTAGAGGAG
