>Addgene plasmid #141266 | pDONR223 SARS-CoV-2 NSP13 | depositor partial sequence | sequence record 275547 | Insersted CDS with stop codon
ATGGCCGTGGGCGCTTGCGTGCTGTGCAACTCTCAGACCAGCCTGAGATGTGGAGCTTGCATCCGCAGGC
CTTTCCTGTGCTGCAAGTGCTGCTACGACCACGTGATCAGCACCTCCCACAAGCTGGTGCTGTCCGTGAA
CCCATACGTGTGCAACGCTCCTGGTTGTGACGTGACTGACGTGACCCAGCTGTACCTGGGCGGAATGAGC
TACTACTGCAAGTCCCACAAGCCCCCTATCAGCTTCCCACTGTGCGCTAACGGCCAGGTGTTCGGACTGT
ACAAGAACACCTGCGTGGGCTCCGACAACGTGACCGACTTCAACGCCATCGCTACCTGCGACTGGACCAA
CGCCGGAGACTACATCCTGGCTAACACCTGCACCGAAAGGCTGAAGCTGTTCGCCGCTGAGACCCTGAAG
GCCACCGAGGAAACCTTCAAGCTGTCTTACGGTATCGCTACCGTGCGTGAGGTGCTGTCTGACCGCGAAC
TGCACCTGTCTTGGGAAGTGGGCAAGCCAAGACCACCCCTGAACCGTAACTACGTGTTCACCGGATACAG
GGTGACCAAGAACAGCAAGGTGCAGATCGGAGAGTACACCTTCGAAAAGGGAGACTACGGTGACGCCGTG
GTGTACAGAGGAACCACCACCTACAAGCTGAACGTGGGTGACTACTTCGTGCTGACCTCCCACACCGTGA
TGCCACTGTCTGCTCCCACCCTGGTGCCTCAGGAACACTACGTGCGCATCACCGGACTGTACCCAACCCT
GAACATCTCCGACGAGTTCAGCTCCAACGTGGCCAACTACCAGAAAGTGGGCATGCAGAAGTACTCCACC
CTGCAGGGACCTCCAGGTACCGGCAAGTCTCACTTCGCCATCGGTCTGGCTCTGTACTACCCCTCTGCCC
GTATCGTGTACACTGCTTGTTCTCACGCTGCTGTGGATGCTCTGTGCGAGAAGGCTCTGAAGTACCTGCC
TATCGACAAGTGCTCCCGCATCATCCCAGCCAGAGCTCGTGTGGAATGCTTCGACAAGTTCAAGGTGAAC
TCTACCCTGGAGCAGTACGTGTTCTGCACCGTGAACGCCCTGCCTGAAACCACCGCTGACATCGTGGTGT
TCGACGAGATCAGCATGGCCACCAACTACGACCTGTCTGTGGTGAACGCTAGACTGAGGGCTAAGCACTA
CGTGTACATCGGTGACCCAGCTCAGCTGCCTGCTCCTCGTACCCTGCTGACCAAGGGCACCCTGGAGCCA
GAATACTTCAACAGCGTGTGCCGCCTGATGAAGACCATCGGTCCAGACATGTTCCTGGGTACCTGCCGCC
GCTGCCCTGCTGAAATCGTGGACACCGTGTCTGCTCTGGTGTACGACAACAAGCTGAAGGCCCACAAGGA
CAAGAGCGCCCAGTGCTTCAAGATGTTCTACAAGGGAGTGATCACCCACGACGTGTCTAGCGCCATCAAC
AGGCCCCAGATCGGTGTGGTGCGCGAGTTCCTGACCAGGAACCCCGCCTGGAGAAAGGCCGTGTTCATCT
CCCCTTACAACTCTCAGAACGCCGTGGCTTCCAAGATCCTGGGTCTGCCTACCCAGACCGTGGACTCCTC
TCAGGGCTCTGAATACGACTACGTGATCTTCACCCAGACCACCGAGACCGCCCACAGCTGCAACGTGAAC
AGGTTCAACGTGGCCATCACCAGAGCTAAAGTGGGAATCCTGTGCATCATGAGCGACAGAGACCTGTACG
ACAAGCTGCAGTTCACCTCCCTGGAGATCCCCCGCAGGAACGTGGCTACCCTGCAGTAA
