>Addgene plasmid #141266 | pDONR223 SARS-CoV-2 NSP13 | addgene partial sequence | sequence record 276465 | M13-F20 5'-TGTAAAACGACGGCCAGT-3'
GATTTTATTTTGACTGATAGTGACCTGTTCGTTGCAACAAATTGATGAGCAATGCTTTTTTATAATGCCA
ACTTTGTACAAAAAAGTTGGCATGGCCGTGGGCGCTTGCGTGCTGTGCAACTCTCAGACCAGCCTGAGAT
GTGGAGCTTGCATCCGCAGGCCTTTCCTGTGCTGCAAGTGCTGCTACGACCACGTGATCAGCACCTCCCA
CAAGCTGGTGCTGTCCGTGAACCCATACGTGTGCAACGCTCCTGGTTGTGACGTGACTGACGTGACCCAG
CTGTACCTGGGCGGAATGAGCTACTACTGCAAGTCCCACAAGCCCCCTATCAGCTTCCCACTGTGCGCTA
ACGGCCAGGTGTTCGGACTGTACAAGAACACCTGCGTGGGCTCCGACAACGTGACCGACTTCAACGCCAT
CGCTACCTGCGACTGGACCAACGCCGGAGACTACATCCTGGCTAACACCTGCACCGAAAGGCTGAAGCTG
TTCGCCGCTGAGACCCTGAAGGCCACCGAGGAAACCTTCAAGCTGTCTTACGGTATCGCTACCGTGCGTG
AGGTGCTGTCTGACCGCGAACTGCACCTGTCTTGGGAAGTGGGCAAGCCAAGACCACCCCTGAACCGTAA
CTACGTGTTCACCGGATACAGGGTGACCAAGAACAGCAAGGTGCAGATCGGAGAGTACACCTTCGAAAAG
GGAGACTACGGTGACGCCGTGGTGTACAGAGGAACCACCACCTACAAGCTGAACGTGGGTGACTACTTCG
TGCTGACCTCCCACACCGTGATGCCACTGTCTGCTCCCACCCTGGTGCCTCAGGAACACTACGTGCGCAT
CACCGGACTGTACCCAACCCTGAACATCTCCGACGAGTTCAGCTCCAACGTGGCCAACTACCAGAAAGTG
GGCATGCAGAAGTACTCCACCCTGCAGGGACCTCCAGGTACCGGCAAGTCTCACTTCGCCATCGGTCTGG
CTCTGTACTACCCCTCTGCCCGTATCGTGTACACTGCTTG
