>Addgene plasmid #141266 | pDONR223 SARS-CoV-2 NSP13 | addgene partial sequence | sequence record 276466 | M13-Rev 5'-CAGGAAACAGCTATGACC-3'
CAGCTGGATGGCAAATAATGATTTTATTTTGACTGATAGTGACCTGTTCGTTGCAACAAATTGATAAGCA
ATGCTTTCTTATAATGCCAACTTTGTACAAGAAAGTTGGGTATTACTGCAGGGTAGCCACGTTCCTGCGG
GGGATCTCCAGGGAGGTGAACTGCAGCTTGTCGTACAGGTCTCTGTCGCTCATGATGCACAGGATTCCCA
CTTTAGCTCTGGTGATGGCCACGTTGAACCTGTTCACGTTGCAGCTGTGGGCGGTCTCGGTGGTCTGGGT
GAAGATCACGTAGTCGTATTCAGAGCCCTGAGAGGAGTCCACGGTCTGGGTAGGCAGACCCAGGATCTTG
GAAGCCACGGCGTTCTGAGAGTTGTAAGGGGAGATGAACACGGCCTTTCTCCAGGCGGGGTTCCTGGTCA
GGAACTCGCGCACCACACCGATCTGGGGCCTGTTGATGGCGCTAGACACGTCGTGGGTGATCACTCCCTT
GTAGAACATCTTGAAGCACTGGGCGCTCTTGTCCTTGTGGGCCTTCAGCTTGTTGTCGTACACCAGAGCA
GACACGGTGTCCACGATTTCAGCAGGGCAGCGGCGGCAGGTACCCAGGAACATGTCTGGACCGATGGTCT
TCATCAGGCGGCACACGCTGTTGAAGTATTCTGGCTCCAGGGTGCCCTTGGTCAGCAGGGTACGAGGAGC
AGGCAGCTGAGCTGGGTCACCGATGTACACGTAGTGCTTAGCCCTCAGTCTAGCGTTCACCACAGACAGG
TCGTAGTTGGTGGCCATGCTGATCTCGTCGAACACCACGATGTCAGCGGTGGTTTCAGGCAGGGCGTTCA
CGGTGCAGAACACGTACTGCTCCAGGGTAGAGTTCACCTTGAACTTGTCGAAGCATTCCACACGAGCTCT
GGCTGGGATGATGCGGGAGCACTTGTCGATAGGCAGGTACTTCAGAGCCTTCTCGCACAGAGCATCCACA
GCAGCGTGAGAACAAGCAGTGTACACGATACGGGCA
